Addgene plasmid #52678: pSIL-eGFP-shACTN3
Purpose: shRNA against α-actinin-3 with eGFP transfection marker
Depositing lab: Johannes Hell. Depositing organization: University of Iowa. Publication: The cytoskeletal protein alpha-actinin regulates acid-sensing ion channel 1a through a C-terminal interaction. Schnizler MK, Schnizler K, Zha XM, Hall DD, Wemmie JA, Hell JW, Welsh MJ. J Biol Chem. 2009 Jan 30;284(5):2697-705. doi: 10.1074/jbc.M805110200. Epub 2008 Nov 21. PubMed 19028690.
Backbone
  Vector backbone: pSIL-EGFP
  Backbone manufacturer: Hell lab, Addgene plasmid #52675
  Vector type: RNAi
Growth in bacteria
  Bacterial resistance: Ampicillin, 100 μg/mL
  Growth temperature: 37°C
  Growth strain: DH5alpha
  Copy number: Unknown
Gene/Insert
  Gene/Insert name: ACTN3 (alt name: actinin, alpha 3)
  gRNA/shRNA sequence: aacgagaagctgatggaggttcaagagacctccatcagcttctcgtttttttt
  Species: R. norvegicus (rat)
  Entrez Gene: Actn3
  Promoter: U6
  Tag / fusion protein: CMV-EGFP (N terminal on backbone)
  Cloning method: Unknown
  Sequencing primers: 5′ EGFP-C; 3′ M13R
Terms and licenses: Academic/Nonprofit Terms; Industry Terms: Not Available to Industry
Depositor comments: EGFP is a transfection marker, not a fusion. RNAi targeted at 455–473 from the start sequence of rat α-actinin-3 (the sense chain was 5’-aacgagaagctgatggaggttcaagagacctccatcagcttctcgtttttttt-3’. The 19-nucleotide sense sequence and the inverted antisense sequence were connected by a 9-nucleotide spacer to allow stem-loop formation. At the 3’ end, a penta-thymidine motif provided a polymerase III termination site. siRNAs were cloned into pSilencer™ vector for expression of the respective sequences under the U6 promotor.
How to cite: pSIL-eGFP-shACTN3 was a gift from Johannes Hell (Addgene plasmid # 52678 ; http://n2t.net/addgene:52678 ; RRID:Addgene_52678)
