[The description below was written by a language model from this plasmid's Addgene catalogue record and pLannotate feature annotations shown in this document.]
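Description:
pSIL-eGFP-shACTN3 is a 4.7 kb RNAi plasmid built on the pSIL-EGFP backbone, itself derived from a pSilencer-type vector, and is intended for transient transfection of mammalian cells. It is propagated in E. coli through a high-copy ColE1/pUC origin and selected with ampicillin via the β-lactamase gene. An f1 origin, T7 and T3 promoters, lac promoter/operator elements and fragments of lacZα, lacI and a pBluescript polylinker are also annotated; these are remnants of the phagemid cloning scaffold and have no role in the knockdown.

The payload consists of two independent expression units arranged in tandem. The first uses the human CMV immediate-early enhancer and promoter to drive EGFP, which the depositor notes is a free-standing transfection marker rather than a fusion partner, despite being listed in the tag field. No polyadenylation signal is annotated after EGFP in the feature table. Immediately downstream, a U6 RNA polymerase III promoter (annotated as the mouse U6 snRNA promoter) transcribes a short hairpin RNA directed against rat α-actinin-3 (Actn3), targeting positions 455–473 relative to the start of the coding sequence. The hairpin comprises a 19-nucleotide sense arm and its inverted antisense arm, joined by a 9-nucleotide spacer that forms the loop, and it ends in a thymidine run that terminates Pol III transcription. The hairpin itself is not annotated, but it should lie between the U6 promoter and the polylinker fragment.

The construct is used to deplete α-actinin-3 in rat cells while identifying transfected cells by green fluorescence. The associated publication examined regulation of acid-sensing ion channel 1a by α-actinins.
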