Features (pLannotate 1.2.2; 16 found; start..end, strand, type, name):
     84..387     +  enhancer       CMV enhancer: human cytomegalovirus immediate early enhancer
    388..591     +  promoter       CMV promoter: human cytomegalovirus (CMV) immediate early promoter
    636..1352    +  CDS            EGFP: EGFP is a basic (constitutively fluorescent) green fluorescent protein published in 1996, derived from Aequorea victoria. It is reported to be a rapidly-maturing weak dimer with moderate acid sensitivity.
   1380..1693    +  promoter       U6 promoter: RNA polymerase III promoter for mouse U6 snRNA (Das et al., 1988)
   1753..1811    -  misc_feature   MCS (fragment): pBluescript multiple cloning site
   1824..1842    -  promoter       T3 promoter: promoter for bacteriophage T3 RNA polymerase
   1887..1903    -  protein_bind   lac operator: The lac repressor binds to the lac operator to inhibit transcription in E. coli. This inhibition can be relieved by adding lactose or isopropyl-β-D-thiogalactopyranoside (IPTG). lac repressor encoded by lacI
   1911..1941    -  promoter       lac promoter: promoter for the E. coli lac operon
   1956..1977    -  protein_bind   CAP binding site: CAP binding activates transcription in the presence of cAMP. E. coli catabolite activator protein
   1990..2082    -  CDS            lacI (fragment): lac repressor; lacI; The lac repressor binds to the lac operator to inhibit transcription in E. coli. This inhibition can be relieved by adding lactose or isopropyl-β-D-thiogalactopyranoside (IPTG).
   2265..2853    -  rep_origin     ori: high-copy-number ColE1/pMB1/pBR322/pUC origin of replication
   3024..3884    -  CDS            AmpR: β-lactamase; bla; confers resistance to ampicillin, carbenicillin, and related antibiotics
   3885..3989    -  promoter       AmpR promoter: bla
   4042..4470    -  rep_origin     f1 ori (sequence partly withheld): f1 bacteriophage origin of replication; arrow indicates direction of (+) strand synthesis
   4475..4630    -  CDS            lacZα (fragment): LacZα fragment of β-galactosidase; lacZ fragment
   4638..4656    +  promoter       T7 promoter: promoter for bacteriophage T7 RNA polymerase
>Addgene plasmid #52678 | pSIL-eGFP-shACTN3 | depositor full sequence | sequence record 81965 | pSIL-eGFP-shACTN3 sequence 4669 bps
CTAACCGTATTACCGCCATGCATTAGTTATTAATAGTAATCAATTACGGGGTCATTAGTTCATAGCCCAT
ATATGGAGTTCCGCGTTACATAACTTACGGTAAATGGCCCGCCTGGCTGACCGCCCAACGACCCCCGCCC
ATTGACGTCAATAATGACGTATGTTCCCATAGTAACGCCAATAGGGACTTTCCATTGACGTCAATGGGTG
GAGTATTTACGGTAAACTGCCCACTTGGCAGTACATCAAGTGTATCATATGCCAAGTACGCCCCCTATTG
ACGTCAATGACGGTAAATGGCCCGCCTGGCATTATGCCCAGTACATGACCTTATGGGACTTTCCTACTTG
GCAGTACATCTACGTATTAGTCATCGCTATTACCATGGTGATGCGGTTTTGGCAGTACATCAATGGGCGT
GGATAGCGGTTTGACTCACGGGGATTTCCAAGTCTCCACCCCATTGACGTCAATGGGAGTTTGTTTTGGC
ACCAAAATCAACGGGACTTTCCAAAATGTCGTAACAACTCCGCCCCATTGACGCAAATGGGCGGTAGGCG
TGTACGGTGGGAGGTCTATATAAGCAGAGCTGGTTTAGTGAACCGTCAGATCCGCTAGCGCTACCGGTCG
CCACCATGGTGAGCAAGGGCGAGGAGCTGTTCACCGGGGTGGTGCCCATCCTGGTCGAGCTGGACGGCGA
CGTAAACGGCCACAAGTTCAGCGTGTCCGGCGAGGGCGAGGGCGATGCCACCTACGGCAAGCTGACCCTG
AAGTTCATCTGCACCACCGGCAAGCTGCCCGTGCCCTGGCCCACCCTCGTGACCACCCTGACCTACGGCG
TGCAGTGCTTCAGCCGCTACCCCGACCACATGAAGCAGCACGACTTCTTCAAGTCCGCCATGCCCGAAGG
CTACGTCCAGGAGCGCACCATCTTCTTCAAGGACGACGGCAACTACAAGACCCGCGCCGAGGTGAAGTTC
GAGGGCGACACCCTGGTGAACCGCATCGAGCTGAAGGGCATCGACTTCAAGGAGGACGGCAACATCCTGG
GGCACAAGCTGGAGTACAACTACAACAGCCACAACGTCTATATCATGGCCGACAAGCAGAAGAACGGCAT
CAAGGTGAACTTCAAGATCCGCCACAACATCGAGGACGGCAGCGTGCAGCTCGCCGACCACTACCAGCAG
AACACCCCCATCGGCGACGGCCCCGTGCTGCTGCCCGACAACCACTACCTGAGCACCCAGTCCGCCCTGA
GCAAAGACCCCAACGAGAAGCGCGATCACATGGTCCTGCTGGAGTTCGTGACCGCCGCCGGGATCACTCT
CGGCATGGACGAGCTGTACAAGTACTAGGTACCCGCTCTAGAACTAGTGGATCCGACGCCGCCATCTCTA
GGCCCGCGCCGGCCCCCTCGCACAGACTTGTGGGAGAAGCTCGGCTACTCCCCTGCCCCGGTTAATTTGC
ATATAATATTTCCTAGTAACTATAGAGGCTTAATGTGCGATAAAAGACAGATAATCTGTTCTTTTTAATA
CTAGCTACATTTTACATGATAGGCTTGGATTTCTATAAGAGATACAAATACTAAATTATTATTTTAAAAA
ACAGCACAAAAGGAAACTCACCCTAACTGTAAAGTAATTGTGTGTTTTGAGACTATAAATATCCCTTGGA
GAAAAGCCTTGTTTGGGCCAACGAGAAGCTGATGGAGGTTCAAGAGACCTCCATCAGCTTCTCGTTTTTT
TTAATTCCTGCAGCCCGGGGGATCCACTAGTTCTAGAGCGGCCGCCACCGCGGTGGAGCTCCAGCTTTTG
TTCCCTTTAGTGAGGGTTAATTGCGCGCTTGGCGTAATCATGGTCATAGCTGTTTCCTGTGTGAAATTGT
TATCCGCTCACAATTCCACACAACATACGAGCCGGAAGCATAAAGTGTAAAGCCTGGGGTGCCTAATGAG
TGAGCTAACTCACATTAATTGCGTTGCGCTCACTGCCCGCTTTCCAGTCGGGAAACCTGTCGTGCCAGCT
GCATTAATGAATCGGCCAACGCGCGGGGAGAGGCGGTTTGCGTATTGGGCGCTCTTCCGCTTCCTCGCTC
ACTGACTCGCTGCGCTCGGTCGTTCGGCTGCGGCGAGCGGTATCAGCTCACTCAAAGGCGGTAATACGGT
TATCCACAGAATCAGGGGATAACGCAGGAAAGAACATGTGAGCAAAAGGCCAGCAAAAGGCCAGGAACCG
TAAAAAGGCCGCGTTGCTGGCGTTTTTCCATAGGCTCCGCCCCCCTGACGAGCATCACAAAAATCGACGC
TCAAGTCAGAGGTGGCGAAACCCGACAGGACTATAAAGATACCAGGCGTTTCCCCCTGGAAGCTCCCTCG
TGCGCTCTCCTGTTCCGACCCTGCCGCTTACCGGATACCTGTCCGCCTTTCTCCCTTCGGGAAGCGTGGC
GCTTTCTCATAGCTCACGCTGTAGGTATCTCAGTTCGGTGTAGGTCGTTCGCTCCAAGCTGGGCTGTGTG
CACGAACCCCCCGTTCAGCCCGACCGCTGCGCCTTATCCGGTAACTATCGTCTTGAGTCCAACCCGGTAA
GACACGACTTATCGCCACTGGCAGCAGCCACTGGTAACAGGATTAGCAGAGCGAGGTATGTAGGCGGTGC
TACAGAGTTCTTGAAGTGGTGGCCTAACTACGGCTACACTAGAAGGACAGTATTTGGTATCTGCGCTCTG
CTGAAGCCAGTTACCTTCGGAAAAAGAGTTGGTAGCTCTTGATCCGGCAAACAAACCACCGCTGGTAGCG
GTGGTTTTTTTGTTTGCAAGCAGCAGATTACGCGCAGAAAAAAAGGATCTCAAGAAGATCCTTTGATCTT
TTCTACGGGGTCTGACGCTCAGTGGAACGAAAACTCACGTTAAGGGATTTTGGTCATGAGATTATCAAAA
AGGATCTTCACCTAGATCCTTTTAAATTAAAAATGAAGTTTTAAATCAATCTAAAGTATATATGAGTAAA
CTTGGTCTGACAGTTACCAATGCTTAATCAGTGAGGCACCTATCTCAGCGATCTGTCTATTTCGTTCATC
CATAGTTGCCTGACTCCCCGTCGTGTAGATAACTACGATACGGGAGGGCTTACCATCTGGCCCCAGTGCT
GCAATGATACCGCGAGACCCACGCTCACCGGCTCCAGATTTATCAGCAATAAACCAGCCAGCCGGAAGGG
CCGAGCGCAGAAGTGGTCCTGCAACTTTATCCGCCTCCATCCAGTCTATTAATTGTTGCCGGGAAGCTAG
AGTAAGTAGTTCGCCAGTTAATAGTTTGCGCAACGTTGTTGCCATTGCTACAGGCATCGTGGTGTCACGC
TCGTCGTTTGGTATGGCTTCATTCAGCTCCGGTTCCCAACGATCAAGGCGAGTTACATGATCCCCCATGT
TGTGCAAAAAAGCGGTTAGCTCCTTCGGTCCTCCGATCGTTGTCAGAAGTAAGTTGGCCGCAGTGTTATC
ACTCATGGTTATGGCAGCACTGCATAATTCTCTTACTGTCATGCCATCCGTAAGATGCTTTTCTGTGACT
GGTGAGTACTCAACCAAGTCATTCTGAGAATAGTGTATGCGGCGACCGAGTTGCTCTTGCCCGGCGTCAA
TACGGGATAATACCGCGCCACATAGCAGAACTTTAAAAGTGCTCATCATTGGAAAACGTTCTTCGGGGCG
AAAACTCTCAAGGATCTTACCGCTGTTGAGATCCAGTTCGATGTAACCCACTCGTGCACCCAACTGATCT
TCAGCATCTTTTACTTTCACCAGCGTTTCTGGGTGAGCAAAAACAGGAAGGCAAAATGCCGCAAAAAAGG
GAATAAGGGCGACACGGAAATGTTGAATACTCATACTCTTCCTTTTTCAATATTATTGAAGCATTTATCA
GGGTTATTGTCTCATGAGCGGATACATATTTGAATGTATTTAGAAAAATAAACAAATAGGGGTTCCGCGC
ACATTTCCCCGAAAAGTGCCACCTAAATTGTAAGCGTTAATATTTTGTTAAAATTCGCGTTAAATTTTTG
TTAAATCAGCTCATTTTTTAACCAATAGGCCGAAATCGGCAAAATCCCTTATAAATCAAAAGAATAGACC
GAGATAGGGT
[37 nt withheld, positions 4141-4177]
AAAGAACGTGGACTCCAACGTCAAAGG
[49 nt withheld, positions 4205-4253]
T
[91 nt withheld, positions 4255-4345]
G
[124 nt withheld, positions 4347-4470]
CCCATTCGCCATTCAGGCTGCGCAACTGTTGGGAAGGGCGATCGGTGCGGGCCTCTTCGCTATTACGCCA
GCTGGCGAAAGGGGGATGTGCTGCAAGGCGATTAAGTTGGGTAACGCCAGGGTTTTCCCAGTCACGACGT
TGTAAAACGACGGCCAGTGAGCGCGCGTAATACGACTCACTATAGGGCGAATTGGGTAC
