>Addgene plasmid #52678 | pSIL-eGFP-shACTN3 | addgene partial sequence | sequence record 84153 | M13-Rev 5'-CAGGAAACAGCTATGACC-3'
ACCCTCACTAAAGGGAACAAAAGCTGGAGCTCCACCGCGGTGGCGGCCGCTCTAGAACTAGTGGATCCCC
CGGGCTGCAGGAATTAAAAAAAACGAGAAGCTGATGGAGGTCTCTTGAACCTCCATCAGCTTCTCGTTGG
CCC
